Addgene plasmid #37776: pUASp YFP RabX4 CA
Depositing lab: Matthew Scott. Depositing organization: Stanford University. Publication: Thirty-one flavors of Drosophila rab proteins. Zhang J, Schulze KL, Hiesinger PR, Suyama K, Wang S, Fish M, Acar M, Hoskins RA, Bellen HJ, Scott MP. Genetics. 2007 Jun;176(2):1307-22. Epub 2007 Apr 3. 10.1534/genetics.106.066761 PubMed 17409086.
Backbone
  Vector backbone: pUASp
  Backbone size w/o insert (bp): 9939
  Vector type: Insect Expression ; Drosophila
Growth in bacteria
  Bacterial resistance: Ampicillin, 100 μg/mL
  Growth temperature: 37°C
  Growth strain: Top10
  Copy number: Unknown
Gene/Insert
  Gene/Insert name: RabX4
  Species: D. melanogaster (fly)
  Mutation: Q67L (constitutive active)
  Entrez Gene: RabX4 (a.k.a. Dmel_CG31118, AAF56345, CG13638, CG31118, DmRabX4, Dmel\CG31118, rabX4)
  Promoter: GAL4
  Tag / fusion protein: YFP (N terminal on backbone)
  Cloning method: Gateway Cloning
  Sequencing primers: 5′ EGFP-C; 3′ pUASp-3 5'-AGGTTTAACCAGGGGATGCT
Terms and licenses: Academic/Nonprofit Terms; Industry Terms: Not Available to Industry
How to cite: pUASp YFP RabX4 CA was a gift from Matthew Scott (Addgene plasmid # 37776 ; http://n2t.net/addgene:37776 ; RRID:Addgene_37776)
