[The description below was written by a language model from this plasmid's Addgene catalogue record.]
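Description:
pUASp YFP RabX4 CA is a Drosophila expression plasmid built on the pUASp backbone (about 9.9 kb without insert). It is propagated in E. coli under ampicillin selection; the copy number is recorded as unknown, and no feature table is available, so the bacterial origin and any fly transformation marker or transposon ends carried by the backbone are not documented in the record. pUASp-type vectors are generally used for making transgenic flies in which a transgene is placed under GAL4-responsive upstream activating sequences, in a configuration designed to permit expression in the germline as well as in somatic tissues.

The insert is the Drosophila melanogaster small GTPase gene RabX4 (CG31118), introduced by Gateway recombination and fused at its N terminus to a YFP tag supplied by the backbone. The coding sequence carries the Q67L substitution, annotated as constitutively active. Changes of this conserved glutamine in Rab proteins typically impair GTP hydrolysis and so hold the protein in its GTP-bound, active state. The promoter field lists GAL4, meaning expression depends on the yeast GAL4 activator. The fusion is therefore silent until the transgene is combined with a GAL4 driver line, which then determines the tissue and timing of expression.

The construct belongs to a systematic collection of tagged Drosophila Rab proteins. Its apparent use is to visualise the subcellular localisation of activated RabX4 by YFP fluorescence in chosen cell types, and to probe the consequences of locked-on RabX4 activity for membrane trafficking in vivo.
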