>Addgene plasmid #37776 | pUASp YFP RabX4 CA | addgene partial sequence | sequence record 59084 | EGFP-C 5'-CATGGTCCTGCTGGAGTTCGTG-3'
ACAGTCCGGACTCAGATCTCGAGCTCAAGCTTCGAATTCTGCAGTCGACGGTACCGCGGGCCCGGGATCA
TCAACAAGTTTGTACAAAAAAGCAGGCTTAATGGCACTGGACTTTGTGGCCACCTATAAAGTTCTGGTGC
TGGGCGACTCCAATGTAGGCAAGACCTGCATCGTTCACAGATATTGCGATGAAAAGTACTACGACACATA
CATCTCTACGATAGGCATTGACTTCAAGCAGAAGCTGATTAACCTCGATGGCGTACCCATAAAGCTGCAA
ATCTGGGACACGGCTGGCCTGGAGAGATTCCGAACATTGACCACGGCGTACTATCGGGGCGCCATGGGCA
TCCTACTCATGTACGACGTGACCAACTTGGAGAGCTACAACAACCTGTCCTACTGGTTACGCAACATCCA
GGAGAACGCCTCGCCGGACGTGGTAAAGGTGCTGGCGGGCAACAAATGCGAGTGCTCCGCCACCCAGCGC
ATGGTGGACAAGGAGAGGGGCGAAAAGATTGCCGAAAACTTCGATATGCCCTTCTTTGAAGTGTCTTGCA
AGTCCAACATCAATATCGAAGATGCCTTCCTGTCCCTGGCCCGTAAAATCCGCGAGCAAAGGGAGCGGCG
GGGGGACAACTTTGATAACGATGAGAGCAAAGACAAGAAATCACCCGGCTCCAATGGCCTAGGAACCTTC
AGTCTGGGCAGCCTTTCCGGCGAGAATCGCTGCACCTGCTAAAACCCAGCTTTCTTGTACAAAGTGGTTG
ATGATCCTCTAGAGTCGACCTCGAACGTTAACGTTAACGTAACGTTAACTCGAGGAGCT
